>Addgene plasmid #239875 | LLP953 | addgene full sequence | sequence record 490758 | Addgene NGS Result
TATCGGAATGGGAAAGTCTGGTAAATCTGGAAATGGTTCTTACAGACTTTTGGATCATTATAAGTACCTC
ACAGCTTGGTTCGAACTTCTCAACTTACCTAAGAAGATTATTTTCGTTGGACACGATTGGGGTGCTTGCT
TGGCATTCCATTACTCATACGAACACCAAGATAAGATCAAAGCTATAGTTCATGCAGAGAGTGTTGTGGA
TGTGATAGAATCTTGGGATGAGTGGCCAGATATTGAAGAGGATATTGCTTTGATCAAGTCTGAAGAGGGA
GAAAAGATGGTTCTCGAAAATAACTTTTTCGTGGAAACTATGCTTCCTTCAAAGATTATGAGAAAATTGG
AACCAGAAGAGTTTGCTGCATATCTCGAACCTTTCAAGGAAAAAGGAGAGGTTAGAAGGCCAACACTCAG
TTGGCCTAGGGAAATACCATTAGTTAAGGGAGGTAAACCTGATGTTGTGCAGATCGTGAGAAATTATAAC
GCTTACCTTAGGGCATCAGATGATTTGCCTAAGATGTTCATCGAGTCAGATCCAGGATTTTTCAGTAATG
CTATAGTTGAAGGTGCAAAGAAATTTCCAAACACCGAGTTCGTTAAGGTGAAAGGATTGCATTTCTCACA
AGAAGATGCTCCTGATGAGATGGGAAAGTATATTAAGTCTTTTGTTGAAAGAGTGCTCAAAAACGAGCAG
GGTTCTCGATCTGATGCTTCTGAAGTAACGTCAACAAGCTCCCAGTCTGAGGTATGCACAGTGGAAACGC
CAGGTTGTGTTGGTTCTTAAGGTACCCGGCCATGCTAGAGTCCGCAAAAATCACCAGTCTCTCTCTACAA
ATCTATCTCTCTCTATTTTTCTCCAGAATAATGTGTGAGTAGTTCCCAGATAAGGGAATTAGGGTTCTTA
TAGGGTTTCGCTCATGTGTTGAGCATATAAGAAACCCTTAGTATGTATTTGTATTTGTAAAATACTTCTA
TCAATAAAATTTCTAATTCCTAAAACCAAAATCCAGTGACCTACTAGTAATAAAATATCTTTATTTTCAT
TACATCTGTGTGTTGGTTTTTTGTGTGAATCGATAGTACTAACATACGCTCTCCATCAAAACAAAACGAA
ACAAAACAAACTAGCAAAATAGGCTGTCCCCAGTGCAAGTGCAGGTGCCAGAACATTTCTCTAGCGCTCT
CTAGAGAACCGCAACGTTGAAGGAGCCACTGAGCCGCGGGTTTCTGGAGTTTAATGAGCTAAGCACATAC
GTCAGAAACCATTATTGCGCGTTCAAAAGTCGCCTAAGGTCACTATCAGCTAGCAAATATTTCTTGTCAA
AAATGCTCCACTGACGTTCCATAAATTCCCCTCGGTATCCAATTAGAGTCCATGGATGGAAGACGCCAAA
AACATAAAGAAAGGCCCGGCGCCATTCTATCCGCTGGAAGATGGAACCGCTGGAGAGCAACTGCATAAGG
TAAGTTTCTGCTTCTACCTTTGATATATATATAATAATTATCATTAATTAGTAGTAATATAATATTTCAA
ATATTTTTTTCAAAATAAAAGAATGTAGTATATAGCAATTGCTTTTCTGTAGTTTATAAGTGTGTATATT
TTAATTTATAACTTTTCTAATATATGACCAAAATTTGTTGATGTGCAGGCTATGAAGAGATACGCCCTGG
TTCCTGGAACAATTGCTTTTACAGATGCACATATCGAGGTGGACATCACTTACGCTGAGTACTTCGAAAT
GTCCGTTCGGTTGGCAGAAGCTATGAAACGATATGGGCTGAATACAAATCACAGAATCGTCGTATGCAGT
GAAAACTCTCTTCAATTCTTTATGCCGGTGTTGGGCGCGTTATTTATCGGAGTTGCAGTTGCGCCCGCGA
ACGACATTTATAATGAACGTGAATTGCTCAACAGTATGGGCATTTCGCAGCCTACCGTGGTGTTCGTTTC
CAAAAAGGGGTTGCAAAAAATTTTGAACGTGCAAAAAAAGCTCCCAATCATCCAAAAAATTATTATCATG
GATTCTAAAACGGATTACCAGGGATTTCAGTCGATGTACACGTTCGTCACATCTCATCTACCTCCCGGTT
TTAATGAATACGATTTTGTGCCAGAGTCCTTCGATAGGGACAAGACAATTGCACTGATCATGAACTCCTC
TGGATCTACTGGTCTGCCTAAAGGTGTCGCTCTGCCTCATAGAACTGCCTGCGTGAGATTCTCGCATGCC
AGAGATCCTATTTTTGGCAATCAAATCATTCCGGATACTGCGATTTTAAGTGTTGTTCCATTCCATCACG
GTTTTGGAATGTTTACTACACTCGGATATTTGATATGTGGATTTCGAGTCGTCTTAATGTATAGATTTGA
AGAAGAGCTGTTTCTGAGGAGCCTTCAGGATTACAAGATTCAAAGTGCGCTGCTGGTGCCAACCCTATTC
TCCTTCTTCGCCAAAAGCACTCTGATTGACAAATACGATTTATCTAATTTACACGAAATTGCTTCTGGTG
GCGCTCCCCTCTCTAAGGAAGTCGGGGAAGCGGTTGCCAAGAGGTTCCATCTGCCAGGTATCAGGCAAGG
ATATGGGCTCACTGAGACTACATCAGCTATTCTGATTACACCCGAGGGGGATGATAAACCGGGCGCGGTC
GGTAAAGTTGTTCCATTTTTTGAAGCGAAGGTTGTGGATCTGGATACCGGGAAAACGCTGGGCGTTAATC
AAAGAGGCGAACTGTGTGTGAGAGGTCCTATGATTATGTCCGGTTATGTAAACAATCCGGAAGCGACCAA
CGCCTTGATTGACAAGGATGGATGGCTACATTCTGGAGACATAGCTTACTGGGACGAAGACGAACACTTC
TTCATCGTTGACCGCCTGAAGTCTCTGATTAAGTACAAAGGCTATCAGGTGGCTCCCGCTGAATTGGAAT
CCATCTTGCTCCAACACCCCAACATCTTCGACGCAGGTGTCGCAGGTCTTCCCGACGATGACGCCGGTGA
ACTTCCCGCCGCCGTTGTTGTTTTGGAGCACGGAAAGACGATGACGGAAAAAGAGATCGTGGATTACGTC
GCCAGTCAAGTAACAACCGCGAAAAAGTTGCGCGGAGGAGTTGTGTTTGTGGACGAAGTACCGAAAGGTC
TTACCGGAAAACTCGACGCAAGAAAAATCAGAGAGATCCTCATAAAGGCCAAGAAGGGCGGAAAGATCGC
CGTGTAACTCGAGGATCGTTCAAACATTTGGCAATAAAGTTTCTTAAGATTGAATCCTGTTGCCGGTCTT
GCGACGATTATCATATAATTTCTGTTGAATTACGTTAAGCATGTAATAATTAACATGTAATGCATGACGT
TATTTATGAGATGGGTTTTTATGATTAGAGTCCCGCAATTATACATTTAATACGCGATAGAAAACAAAAT
ATAGCGCGCAAACTAGGATAAATTATCGCGCGCGGTGTCATCTATGTTACTAGATCAATAAAATATCTTT
ATTTTCATTACATCTGTGTGTTGGTTTTTTGTGTGAATCGATAGTACTAACATACGCTCTCCATCAAAAC
AAAACGAAACAAAACAAACTAGCAAAATAGGCTGTCCCCAGTGCAAGTGCAGGTGCCAGAACATTTCTCT
GAGCTCCAGCTTTTGTTCCCTTTAGTGAGGGTTAATTTCGAGCTTGGCGTAATCATGGTCATAGCTGTTT
CCTGTGTGAAATTGTTATCCGCTCACAATTCCACACAACATACGAGCCGGAAGCATAAAGTGTAAAGCCT
GGGGTGCCTAATGAGTGAGCTAACTCACATTAATTGCGTTGCGCTCACTGCCCGCTTTCCAGTCGGGAAA
CCTGTCGTGCCAGCTGCATTAATGAATCGGCCAACGCGCGGGGAGAGGCGGTTTGCGTATTGGGCGCTCT
TCCGCTTCCTCGCTCACTGACTCGCTGCGCTCGGTCGTTCGGCTGCGGCGAGCGGTATCAGCTCACTCAA
AGGCGGTAATACGGTTATCCACAGAATCAGGGGATAACGCAGGAAAGAACATGTGAGCAAAAGGCCAGCA
AAAGGCCAGGAACCGTAAAAAGGCCGCGTTGCTGGCGTTTTTCCATAGGCTCCGCCCCCCTGACGAGCAT
CACAAAAATCGACGCTCAAGTCAGAGGTGGCGAAACCCGACAGGACTATAAAGATACCAGGCGTTTCCCC
CTGGAAGCTCCCTCGTGCGCTCTCCTGTTCCGACCCTGCCGCTTACCGGATACCTGTCCGCCTTTCTCCC
TTCGGGAAGCGTGGCGCTTTCTCATAGCTCACGCTGTAGGTATCTCAGTTCGGTGTAGGTCGTTCGCTCC
AAGCTGGGCTGTGTGCACGAACCCCCCGTTCAGCCCGACCGCTGCGCCTTATCCGGTAACTATCGTCTTG
AGTCCAACCCGGTAAGACACGACTTATCGCCACTGGCAGCAGCCACTGGTAACAGGATTAGCAGAGCGAG
GTATGTAGGCGGTGCTACAGAGTTCTTGAAGTGGTGGCCTAACTACGGCTACACTAGAAGAACAGTATTT
GGTATCTGCGCTCTGCTGAAGCCAGTTACCTTCGGAAAAAGAGTTGGTAGCTCTTGATCCGGCAAACAAA
CCACCGCTGGTAGCGGTGGTTTTTTTGTTTGCAAGCAGCAGATTACGCGCAGAAAAAAAGGATCTCAAGA
AGATCCTTTGATCTTTTCTACGGGGTCTGACGCTCAGTGGAACGAAAACTCACGTTAAGGGATTTTGGTC
ATGAGATTATCAAAAAGGATCTTCACCTAGATCCTTTTAAATTAAAAATGAAGTTTTAAATCAATCTAAA
GTATATATGAGTAAACTTGGTCTGACAGTTACCAATGCTTAATCAGTGAGGCACCTATCTCAGCGATCTG
TCTATTTCGTTCATCCATAGTTGCCTGACTCCCCGTCGTGTAGATAACTACGATACGGGAGGGCTTACCA
TCTGGCCCCAGTGCTGCAATGATACCGCGAGACCCACGCTCACCGGCTCCAGATTTATCAGCAATAAACC
AGCCAGCCGGAAGGGCCGAGCGCAGAAGTGGTCCTGCAACTTTATCCGCCTCCATCCAGTCTATTAATTG
TTGCCGGGAAGCTAGAGTAAGTAGTTCGCCAGTTAATAGTTTGCGCAACGTTGTTGCCATTGCTACAGGC
ATCGTGGTGTCACGCTCGTCGTTTGGTATGGCTTCATTCAGCTCCGGTTCCCAACGATCAAGGCGAGTTA
CATGATCCCCCATGTTGTGCAAAAAAGCGGTTAGCTCCTTCGGTCCTCCGATCGTTGTCAGAAGTAAGTT
GGCCGCAGTGTTATCACTCATGGTTATGGCAGCACTGCATAATTCTCTTACTGTCATGCCATCCGTAAGA
TGCTTTTCTGTGACTGGTGAGTACTCAACCAAGTCATTCTGAGAATAGTGTATGCGGCGACCGAGTTGCT
CTTGCCCGGCGTCAATACGGGATAATACCGCGCCACATAGCAGAACTTTAAAAGTGCTCATCATTGGAAA
ACGTTCTTCGGGGCGAAAACTCTCAAGGATCTTACCGCTGTTGAGATCCAGTTCGATGTAACCCACTCGT
GCACCCAACTGATCTTCAGCATCTTTTACTTTCACCAGCGTTTCTGGGTGAGCAAAAACAGGAAGGCAAA
ATGCCGCAAAAAAGGGAATAAGGGCGACACGGAAATGTTGAATACTCATACTCTTCCTTTTTCAATATTA
TTGAAGCATTTATCAGGGTTATTGTCTCATGAGCGGATACATATTTGAATGTATTTAGAAAAATAAACAA
ATAGGGGTTCCGCGCACATTTCCCCGAAAAGTGCCACCTAAATTGTAAGCGTTAATATTTTGTTAAAATT
CGCGTTAAATTTTTGTTAAATCAGCTCATTTTTTAACCAATAGGCCGAAATCGGCAAAATCCCTTATAAA
TCAAAAGAATAGACCGAGATAGGGT
[37 nt withheld, positions 5976-6012]
AAAGAACGTGGACTCCAACGTCAAAGG
[49 nt withheld, positions 6040-6088]
T
[91 nt withheld, positions 6090-6180]
G
[124 nt withheld, positions 6182-6305]
CCCATTCGCCATTCAGGCTGCGCAACTGTTGGGAAGGGCGATCGGTGCGGGCCTCTTCGCTATTACGCCA
GCTGGCGAAAGGGGGATGTGCTGCAAGGCGATTAAGTTGGGTAACGCCAGGGTTTTCCCAGTCACGACGT
TGTAAAACGACGGCCAGTGAATTGTAATACGACTCACTATAGGGCGAATTGGGTACAAGCTTGATCATGC
CGAATTCCGAACGCGTTCCAACACTCGAATCCCCACCCGTTGGACCAAACCCGGCTCATTAAGCGTCGGT
TCAGATTTATTTCCTTTATTTAAAAAAAAGGAAAGGGTAAAAAATAGAAAATTGGAAACAGTTAAAGCCC
AAAATTGTAATTTACCGAGAATTGTAAATTTACCTCATTGCCATACACCTTGAGGTGGACTATAAATAGA
AGTCAGTTGACAGAGTCGTGGAATCCCCTCGTCGCTGCGTCTCTCTCCCGCAACCTTCGATTTTCGTTTA
TTCGCATCCATCGGAGAGAGAAAACAATCAATAAGCGACCGGATCCGTCGACATAACTGCAGATGACTTC
AAAGGTGTATGATCCTGAGCAGGTAAGTTTCTGCTTCTACCTTTGATATATATATAATAATTATCATTAA
TTAGTAGTAATATAATATTTCAAATATTTTTTTCAAAATAAAAGAATGTAGTATATAGCAATTGCTTTTC
TGTAGTTTATAAGTGTGTATATTTTAATTTATAACTTTTCTAATATATGACCAAAATTTGTTGATGTGCA
GAGAAAAAGAATGATAACTGGTCCACAATGGTGGGCAAGATGTAAACAGATGAACGTGCTTGATTCTTTC
ATTAATTACTACGATTCAGAAAAGCACGCTGAGAATGCAGTTATCTTTCTTCACGGAAACGCTGCATCTT
CATATTTGTGGAGACATGTTGTGCCTCACATTGAACCAGTGGCTAGGTGTATTATCCCAGATCT
Features (pLannotate 1.2.2; 24 found; start..end, strand, type, name):
    707..781     +  CDS            DREB2A (fragment): DRE2A_ARATH - Also known as ERF045. Experimental evidence at protein level: Swiss-Prot protein existence level 1. Transcriptional activator that binds specifically to the DNA sequence 5'-[AG]CCGAC-3'. Binding to the C-repeat/DRE element mediates high salinity- and dehydration-inducible transcription. From Arabidopsis thaliana (Mouse-ear cress).
    858..1017    +  polyA_signal   CaMV poly(A) signal (fragment): cauliflower mosaic virus polyadenylation signal
   1029..1077    +  polyA_signal   poly(A) signal: synthetic polyadenylation signal
   1091..1182    +  misc_feature   pause site: RNA polymerase II transcriptional pause signal from the human α2 globin gene
   1196..1375    +  promoter       NOS promoter: nopaline synthase promoter
   1386..1470    +  CDS            luciferase (fragment): firefly luciferase; luc+; enhanced luc+ version of the luciferase gene
   1470..1658    +  intron         IV2 intron: modified second intron of the potato ST-LS1 gene (Vancanneyt et al., 1990)
   1657..3227    +  CDS            luciferase (fragment): firefly luciferase; luc+; enhanced luc+ version of the luciferase gene
   3234..3486    +  terminator     NOS terminator: nopaline synthase terminator and poly(A) signal
   3487..3535    +  polyA_signal   poly(A) signal: synthetic polyadenylation signal
   3549..3640    +  misc_feature   pause site: RNA polymerase II transcriptional pause signal from the human α2 globin gene
   3659..3677    -  promoter       T3 promoter: promoter for bacteriophage T3 RNA polymerase
   3722..3738    -  protein_bind   lac operator: The lac repressor binds to the lac operator to inhibit transcription in E. coli. This inhibition can be relieved by adding lactose or isopropyl-β-D-thiogalactopyranoside (IPTG). lac repressor encoded by lacI
   3746..3776    -  promoter       lac promoter: promoter for the E. coli lac operon
   3791..3812    -  protein_bind   CAP binding site: CAP binding activates transcription in the presence of cAMP. E. coli catabolite activator protein
   3825..3917    -  CDS            lacI (fragment): lac repressor; lacI; The lac repressor binds to the lac operator to inhibit transcription in E. coli. This inhibition can be relieved by adding lactose or isopropyl-β-D-thiogalactopyranoside (IPTG).
   4100..4688    -  rep_origin     ori: high-copy-number ColE1/pMB1/pBR322/pUC origin of replication
   4859..5719    -  CDS            AmpR: β-lactamase; bla; confers resistance to ampicillin, carbenicillin, and related antibiotics
   5720..5824    -  promoter       AmpR promoter: bla
   5877..6305    -  rep_origin     f1 ori (sequence partly withheld): f1 bacteriophage origin of replication; arrow indicates direction of (+) strand synthesis
   6310..6467    -  CDS            lacZα (fragment): LacZα fragment of β-galactosidase; lacZ fragment
   6470..6488    +  promoter       T7 promoter: promoter for bacteriophage T7 RNA polymerase
   6888..7076    +  intron         IV2 intron: modified second intron of the potato ST-LS1 gene (Vancanneyt et al., 1990)
   7074..700     +  CDS            LUCI_RENRE (across the origin): Experimental evidence at protein level: Swiss-Prot protein existence level 1. Upon binding the substrate, the enzyme catalyzes an oxygenation, producing a very short-lived hydroperoxide that cyclizes into a dioxetanone structure, which collapses, releasing a CO(2) molecule. The spontaneous breakdown of the dioxetanone releases the energy (about 50 kcal/mole) that is necessary to generate the excited state of the coelenteramide product, which is the singlet form of the monoanion. In vivo the product undergoes the process of nonradiative energy transfer to an accessory protein, a green fluoresce
