[The description below was written by a language model from this plasmid's Addgene catalogue record and pLannotate feature annotations shown in this document.]
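Description:
LLP953 is a dual-luciferase reporter plasmid for plant synthetic biology, built on the pBluescript SK(+) backbone. It is maintained in E. coli as a high-copy plasmid through its ColE1/pUC-type origin and selected with ampicillin via the β-lactamase gene. The backbone also retains the f1 phage origin, remnants of the lacZα/lac promoter region, and flanking T7 and T3 promoters. There are no T-DNA borders or plant selection markers in the annotation, which is consistent with direct DNA delivery for transient assays rather than Agrobacterium-mediated transformation, though the record does not state the delivery route.

The test cassette places Renilla luciferase under the engineered TCTP-SynPro-06 promoter. This promoter is not annotated in the feature table but presumably lies in the unannotated stretch between the T7 promoter and the Rluc coding region. The Rluc open reading frame is interrupted by the potato ST-LS1 IV2 intron, which restricts productive expression to eukaryotic cells able to splice it. It carries a C-terminal PEST degron that shortens reporter half-life so that luminescence follows changes in promoter activity more closely. The short fragment annotated as Arabidopsis DREB2A immediately after Rluc probably corresponds to this PEST sequence, although the record does not confirm this. The cassette ends with a CaMV poly(A) signal, followed by a synthetic poly(A) signal and an RNA polymerase II pause site that insulate it from the downstream unit.

That second unit is a normalisation control: the NOS promoter drives firefly luciferase (luc+), also split by the IV2 intron, followed by the NOS terminator and another poly(A)/pause insulator. The Rluc-to-Fluc ratio gives a measure of synthetic promoter output corrected for delivery efficiency. The associated publication concerns CRISPRi-based gene circuits for controlling expression in plants.
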