Addgene plasmid #239875: LLP953
Purpose: TCTP-SynPro-06 engineered promoter driving the expression of Renilla luciferase
Depositing lab: Ryan Lister. Depositing organization: University of Western Australia. Publication: CRISPRi-based circuits to control gene expression in plants. Khan MA, Herring G, Zhu JY, Oliva M, Fourie E, Johnston B, Zhang Z, Potter J, Pineda L, Pflueger J, Swain T, Pflueger C, Lloyd JPB, Secco D, Small I, Kidd BN, Lister R. Nat Biotechnol. 2025 Mar;43(3):416-430. doi: 10.1038/s41587-024-02236-w. Epub 2024 May 20. PubMed 38769424.
Backbone
  Vector backbone: pBluescript SK(+)
  Vector type: Synthetic Biology
Growth in bacteria
  Bacterial resistance: Ampicillin, 100 μg/mL
  Growth temperature: 30°C
  Growth strain: DH5alpha
  Copy number: High Copy
Gene/Insert
  Gene/Insert name: TCTP-SynPro-06::Rluc (alt name: Other genes: NOS::Fluc)
  Species: Synthetic
  Mutation: N/A
  Tag / fusion protein: PEST on C-terminus of Rluc (C terminal on insert)
  Cloning method: Restriction Enzyme; 5′ cloning site Unknown (unknown if destroyed)
Terms and licenses: Academic/Nonprofit Terms; Industry Terms: Not Available to Industry
How to cite: LLP953 was a gift from Ryan Lister (Addgene plasmid # 239875 ; http://n2t.net/addgene:239875 ; RRID:Addgene_239875)
